>Addgene plasmid #161877 | pDest-633 | addgene full sequence | sequence record 327078 | Addgene NGS Result
ATCATGGAGATAATTAAAATGATAACCATCTCGCAAATAAATAAGTATTTTACTGTTTTCGTAACAGTTT
TGTAATAAAAAAACCTATAAATATTCCGGATTATTCATACCGTCCCACCATCGGGCGCGGATCACCATGG
GATCCCATCACCATCACCATCACGGCGCCCCTATACTAGGTTATTGGAAAATTAAGGGCCTTGTGCAACC
CACTCGACTTCTTTTGGAATATCTTGAAGAAAAATATGAAGAGCATTTGTATGAGCGCGATGAAGGTGAT
AAATGGCGAAACAAAAAGTTTGAATTGGGTTTGGAGTTTCCCAATCTTCCTTATTATATTGATGGTGATG
TTAAATTAACACAGTCTATGGCCATCATACGTTATATAGCTGACAAGCACAACATGTTGGGTGGTTGTCC
AAAAGAGCGTGCAGAGATTTCAATGCTTGAAGGAGCGGTTTTGGATATTAGATACGGTGTTTCGAGAATT
GCATATAGTAAAGACTTTGAAACTCTCAAAGTTGATTTTCTTAGCAAGCTACCTGAAATGCTGAAAATGT
TCGAAGATCGTTTATGTCATAAAACATATTTAAATGGTGATCATGTAACCCATCCTGACTTCATGTTGTA
TGACGCTCTTGATGTTGTTTTATACATGGACCCAATGTGCCTGGATGCGTTCCCAAAATTAGTTTGTTTT
AAAAAACGTATTGAAGCTATCCCACAAATTGATAAGTACTTGAAATCCAGCAAGTATATAGCATGGCCTT
TGCAGGGCTGGCAAGCCACGTTTGGTGGTGGCGACCATCCTCCAAAATCGGATCTGGTTCCGCGTGGATC
CTCGATCACAAGTTTGTACAAAAAAGCTGAACGAGAAACGTAAAATGATATAAATATCAATATATTAAAT
TAGATTTTGCATAAAAAACAGACTACATAATACTGTAAAACACAACATATCCAGTCACTATGGCGGCCGC
ATTAGGCACCCCAGGCTTTACACTTTATGCTTCCGGCTCGTATAATGTGTGGATTTTGAGTTAGGATCCG
TCGAGATTTTCAGGAGCTAAGGAAGCTAAAATGGAGAAAAAAATCACTGGATATACCACCGTTGATATAT
CCCAATGGCATCGTAAAGAACATTTTGAGGCATTTCAGTCAGTTGCTCAATGTACCTATAACCAGACCGT
TCAGCTGGATATTACGGCCTTTTTAAAGACCGTAAAGAAAAATAAGCACAAGTTTTATCCGGCCTTTATT
CACATTCTTGCCCGCCTGATGAATGCTCATCCGGAATTCCGTATGGCAATGAAAGACGGTGAGCTGGTGA
TATGGGATAGTGTTCACCCTTGTTACACCGTTTTCCATGAGCAAACTGAAACGTTTTCATCGCTCTGGAG
TGAATACCACGACGATTTCCGGCAGTTTCTACACATATATTCGCAAGATGTGGCGTGTTACGGTGAAAAC
CTGGCCTATTTCCCTAAAGGGTTTATTGAGAATATGTTTTTCGTCTCAGCCAATCCCTGGGTGAGTTTCA
CCAGTTTTGATTTAAACGTGGCCAATATGGACAACTTCTTCGCCCCCGTTTTCACCATGGGCAAATATTA
TACGCAAGGCGACAAGGTGCTGATGCCGCTGGCGATTCAGGTTCATCATGCCGTTTGTGATGGCTTCCAT
GTCGGCAGAATGCTTAATGAATTACAACAGTACTGCGATGAGTGGCAGGGCGGGGCGTAAACGCGTGGAT
CCGGCTTACTAAAAGCCAGATAACAGTATGCGTATTTGCGCGCACCGGTGCTAGCGTATACCCGAAGTAT
GTCAAAAAGAGGTATGCTATGAAGCAGCGTATTACAGTGACAGTTGACAGCGACAGCTATCAGTTGCTCA
AGGCATATATGATGTCAATATCTCCGGTCTGGTAAGCACAACCATGCAGAATGAAGCCCGTCGTCTGCGT
GCCGAACGCTGGAAAGCGGAAAATCAGGAAGGGATGGCTGAGGTCGCCCGGTTTATTGAAATGAACGGCT
CTTTTGCTGACGAGAACAGGGGCTGGTGAAATGCAGTTTAAGGTTTACACCTATAAAAGAGAGAGCCGTT
ATCGTCTGTTTGTGGATGTACAGAGTGATATTATTGACACGCCCGGGCGACGGATGGTGATCCCCCTGGC
CAGTGCACGTCTGCTGTCAGATAAAGTCTCCCGTGAACTTTACCCGGTGGTGCATATCGGGGATGAAAGC
TGGCGCATGATGACCACCGATATGGCCAGTGTGCCGGTCTCCGTTATCGGGGAAGAAGTGGCTGATCTCA
GCCACCGCGAAAATGACATCAAAAACGCCATTAACCTGATGTTCTGGGGAATATAAATGTCAGGCTCCCT
TATACACAGCCAGTCTGCAGGTCGACCATAGTGACTGGATATGTTGTGTTTTACAGTATTATGTAGTCTG
TTTTTTATGCAAAATCTAATTTAATATATTGATATTTATATCATTTTACGTTTCTCGTTCAGCTTTCTTG
TACAAAGTGGTGATAATTAATTAAGATCGAGCTAGCTAGAAGCTTGTCGAGAAGTACTAGAGGATCATAA
TCAGCCATACCACATTTGTAGAGGTTTTACTTGCTTTAAAAAACCTCCCACACCTCCCCCTGAACCTGAA
ACATAAAATGAATGCAATTGTTGTTGTTAACTTGTTTATTGCAGCTTATAATGGTTACAAATAAAGCAAT
AGCATCACAAATTTCACAAATAAAGCATTTTTTTCACTGCATTCTAGTTGTGGTTTGTCCAAACTCATCA
ATGTATCTTATCATGTCTGGATCTGATCACTGCTTGAGCCTAGGAGATCCGAACCAGATAAGTGAAATCT
AGTTCCAAACTATTTTGTCATTTTTAATTTTCGTATTAGCTTACGACGCTACACCCAGTTCCCATCTATT
TTGTCACTCTTCCCTAAATAATCCTTAAAAACTCCATTTCCACCCCTCCCAGTTCCCAACTATTTTGTCC
GCCCACAGCGGGGCATTTTTCTTCCTGTTATGTTTTTAATCAAACATCCTGCCAACTCCATGTGACAAAC
CGTCATCTTCGGCTACTTTTTCTCTGTCACAGAATGAAAATTTTTCTGTCATCTCTTCGTTATTAATGTT
TGTAATTGACTGAATATCAACGCTTATTTGCAGCCTGAATGGCGAATGGG
[124 nt withheld, positions 3201-3324]
C
[91 nt withheld, positions 3326-3416]
A
[49 nt withheld, positions 3418-3466]
CCTTTGACGTTGGAGTCCACGTTCTT
[37 nt withheld, positions 3493-3529]
ACCCTATCTCGGTCTATTCTTTTGATTTATAAGGGATTTTGCCGATTTCGGCCTATTGGTTAAAAAATGA
GCTGATTTAACAAAAATTTAACGCGAATTTTAACAAAATATTAACGCTTACAATTTAGGTGGCACTTTTC
GGGGAAATGTGCGCGGAACCCCTATTTGTTTATTTTTCTAAATACATTCAAATATGTATCCGCTCATGAG
ACAATAACCCTGATAAATGCTTCAATAATATTGAAAAAGGAAGAGTATGAGTATTCAACATTTCCGTGTC
GCCCTTATTCCCTTTTTTGCGGCATTTTGCCTTCCTGTTTTTGCTCACCCAGAAACGCTGGTGAAAGTAA
AAGATGCTGAAGATCAGTTGGGTGCACGAGTGGGTTACATCGAACTGGATCTCAACAGCGGTAAGATCCT
TGAGAGTTTTCGCCCCGAAGAACGTTTTCCAATGATGAGCACTTTTAAAGTTCTGCTATGTGGCGCGGTA
TTATCCCGTATTGACGCCGGGCAAGAGCAACTCGGTCGCCGCATACACTATTCTCAGAATGACTTGGTTG
AGTACTCACCAGTCACAGAAAAGCATCTTACGGATGGCATGACAGTAAGAGAATTATGCAGTGCTGCCAT
AACCATGAGTGATAACACTGCGGCCAACTTACTTCTGACAACGATCGGAGGACCGAAGGAGCTAACCGCT
TTTTTGCACAACATGGGGGATCATGTAACTCGCCTTGATCGTTGGGAACCGGAGCTGAATGAAGCCATAC
CAAACGACGAGCGTGACACCACGATGCCTGTAGCAATGGCAACAACGTTGCGCAAACTATTAACTGGCGA
ACTACTTACTCTAGCTTCCCGGCAACAATTAATAGACTGGATGGAGGCGGATAAAGTTGCAGGACCACTT
CTGCGCTCGGCCCTTCCGGCTGGCTGGTTTATTGCTGATAAATCTGGAGCCGGTGAGCGTGGGTCTCGCG
GTATCATTGCAGCACTGGGGCCAGATGGTAAGCCCTCCCGTATCGTAGTTATCTACACGACGGGGAGTCA
GGCAACTATGGATGAACGAAATAGACAGATCGCTGAGATAGGTGCCTCACTGATTAAGCATTGGTAACTG
TCAGACCAAGTTTACTCATATATACTTTAGATTGATTTAAAACTTCATTTTTAATTTAAAAGGATCTAGG
TGAAGATCCTTTTTGATAATCTCATGACCAAAATCCCTTAACGTGAGTTTTCGTTCCACTGAGCGTCAGA
CCCCGTAGAAAAGATCAAAGGATCTTCTTGAGATCCTTTTTTTCTGCGCGTAATCTGCTGCTTGCAAACA
AAAAAACCACCGCTACCAGCGGTGGTTTGTTTGCCGGATCAAGAGCTACCAACTCTTTTTCCGAAGGTAA
CTGGCTTCAGCAGAGCGCAGATACCAAATACTGTTCTTCTAGTGTAGCCGTAGTTAGGCCACCACTTCAA
GAACTCTGTAGCACCGCCTACATACCTCGCTCTGCTAATCCTGTTACCAGTGGCTGCTGCCAGTGGCGAT
AAGTCGTGTCTTACCGGGTTGGACTCAAGACGATAGTTACCGGATAAGGCGCAGCGGTCGGGCTGAACGG
GGGGTTCGTGCACACAGCCCAGCTTGGAGCGAACGACCTACACCGAACTGAGATACCTACAGCGTGAGCT
ATGAGAAAGCGCCACGCTTCCCGAAGGGAGAAAGGCGGACAGGTATCCGGTAAGCGGCAGGGTCGGAACA
GGAGAGCGCACGAGGGAGCTTCCAGGGGGAAACGCCTGGTATCTTTATAGTCCTGTCGGGTTTCGCCACC
TCTGACTTGAGCGTCGATTTTTGTGATGCTCGTCAGGGGGGCGGAGCCTATGGAAAAACGCCAGCAACGC
GGCCTTTTTACGGTTCCTGGCCTTTTGCTGGCCTTTTGCTCACATGTTCTTTCCTGCGTTATCCCCTGAT
TCTGTGGATAACCGTATTACCGCCTTTGAGTGAGCTGATACCGCTCGCCGCAGCCGAACGACCGAGCGCA
GCGAGTCAGTGAGCGAGGAAGCGGAAGAGCGCCTGATGCGGTATTTTCTCCTTACGCATCTGTGCGGTAT
TTCACACCGCATAGACCAGCCGCGTAACCTGGCAAAATCGGTTACGGTTGAGTAATAAATGGATGCCCTG
CGTAAGCGGGTGTGGGCGGACAATAAAGTCTTAAACTGAACAAAATAGATCTAAACTATGACAATAAAGT
CTTAAACTAGACAGAATAGTTGTAAACTGAAATCAGTCCAGTTATGCTGTGAAAAAGCATACTGGACTTT
TGTTATGGCTAAAGCAAACTCTTCATTTTCTGAAGTGCAAATTGCCCGTCGTATTAAAGAGGGGCGTGGC
CAAGGGCATGGTAAAGACTATATTCGCGGCGTTGTGACAATTTACCGAACAACTCCGCGGCCGGGAAGCC
GATCTCGGCTTGAACGAATTGTTAGGTGGCGGTACTTGGGTCGATATCAAAGTGCATCACTTCTTCCCGT
ATGCCCAACTTTGTATAGAGAGCCACTGCGGGATCGTCACCGTAATCTGCTTGCACGTAGATCACATAAG
CACCAAGCGCGTTGGCCTCATGCTTGAGGAGATTGATGAGCGCGGTGGCAATGCCCTGCCTCCGGTGCTC
GCCGGAGACTGCGAGATCATAGATATAGATCTCACTACGCGGCTGCTCAAACTTGGGCAGAACGTAAGCC
GCGAGAGCGCCAACAACCGCTTCTTGGTCGAAGGCAGCAAGCGCGATGAATGTCTTACTACGGAGCAAGT
TCCCGAGGTAATCGGAGTCCGGCTGATGTTGGGAGTAGGTGGCTACGTCTCCGAACTCACGACCGAAAAG
ATCAAGAGCAGCCCGCATGGATTTGACTTGGTCAGGGCCGAGCCTACATGTGCGAATGATGCCCATACTT
GAGCCACCTAACTTTGTTTTAGGGCGACTGCCCTGCTGCGTAACATCGTTGCTGCTGCGTAACATCGTTG
CTGCTCCATAACATCAAACATCGACCCACGGCGTAACGCGCTTGCTGCTTGGATGCCCGAGGCATAGACT
GTACAAAAAAACAGTCATAACAAGCCATGAAAACCGCCACTGCGCCGTTACCACCGCTGCGTTCGGTCAA
GGTTCTGGACCAGTTGCGTGAGCGCATACGCTACTTGCATTACAGTTTACGAACCGAACAGGCTTATGTC
AACTGGGTTCGTGCCTTCATCCGTTTCCACGGTGTGCGTCACCCGGCAACCTTGGGCAGCAGCGAAGTCG
AGGCATTTCTGTCCTGGCTGGCGAACGAGCGCAAGGTTTCGGTCTCCACGCATCGTCAGGCATTGGCGGC
CTTGCTGTTCTTCTACGGCAAGGTGCTGTGCACGGATCTGCCCTTGCTTCAGGAGATCGGTAGACCTCGG
CCGTCGCGGCGCTTGCCGGTGGTGCTGACCCCGGATGAAGTGGTTCGCATCCTCGGTTTTCTGGAAGGCG
AGCATCGTTTGTTCGCCCAGGACTCTAGCTATAGTTCTAGTGGTTGGCTACTCGAGATCCCGGGTGATCA
AGTCTTCGTCGAGTGATTGTAAATAAAATGTAATTTACAGTATAGTATTTTAATTAATATACAAATGATT
TGATAATAATTCTTATTTAACTATAATATATTGTGTTGGGTTGAATTAAAGGTCCGTATACTCCGGAATA
TTAATAG
Features (pLannotate 1.2.2; 24 found; start..end, strand, type, name):
      1..92      +  promoter       polyhedrin promoter: polh from Autographa californica; promoter for the baculovirus polyhedrin gene
    146..163     +  CDS            7xHis (fragment): 6xHis affinity tag
    168..818     +  CDS            GST: glutathione S-transferase from Schistosoma japonicum
    848..972     +  protein_bind   attR1: mutant version of attR; recombination site for the Gateway® LR reaction LR Clonase™
    997..1027    +  promoter       lac UV5 promoter: E. coli lac promoter with an "up" mutation
   1051..1080    +  promoter       cat promoter (fragment): promoter of the E. coli cat gene encoding chloramphenicol acetyltransferase
   1081..1740    +  CDS            CmR: chloramphenicol acetyltransferase; cat; confers resistance to chloramphenicol
   1898..2056    +  CDS            ccdA (fragment): CCDA_ECO57 - Also known as H, letA. Experimental evidence at protein level: Swiss-Prot protein existence level 1. Antitoxin component of a type II toxin-antitoxin (TA) system which inhibits the post-segregational killing (PSK) of plasmid-free cells, also referred to as a plasmid addiction system. Binds to and blocks the activity of CcdB; will also remove bound CcdB protein from the CcdB-GyrA complex by forming a CcdA-CcdB complex, a process termed rejuvenation. Functions as a transcriptional corepressor for the ccdAB operon, repression also requires CcdB (By similarity). From Escherichia coli
   2061..2363    +  CDS            ccdB: CCDB_ECOLI - Also known as G, letB, letD. Experimental evidence at protein level: Swiss-Prot protein existence level 1. Toxic component of a type II toxin-antitoxin (TA) system, functioning in plasmid maintainence. Responsible for the post- segregational killing (PSK) of plasmid-free cells, also referred to as a plasmid addiction system. Half-life of over 2 hours. Cell killing by CcdB is accompanied by filamentation, defects in chromosome and plasmid segregation, defects in cell division, formation of anucleate cells, decreased DNA synthesis and plasmid loss. Interferes with the activity of DN
   2407..2531    -  protein_bind   attR2: mutant version of attR; recombination site for the Gateway® LR reaction LR Clonase™
   2583..2666    +  CDS            large T antigen (fragment): large T antigen from SV40 (simian virus 40)
   2689..2823    +  polyA_signal   SV40 poly(A) signal: SV40 polyadenylation signal
   2852..3017    -  mobile_element Tn7L: mini-Tn7 element (left end of the Tn7 transposon) Tn7
   3180..3196    +  CDS            lacZα (fragment): LacZα fragment of β-galactosidase; lacZ fragment
   3201..3655    +  rep_origin     f1 ori (sequence partly withheld): f1 bacteriophage origin of replication; arrow indicates direction of (+) strand synthesis
   3681..3785    +  promoter       AmpR promoter: bla
   3786..4646    +  CDS            AmpR: β-lactamase; bla; confers resistance to ampicillin, carbenicillin, and related antibiotics
   4817..5405    +  rep_origin     ori: high-copy-number ColE1/pMB1/pBR322/pUC origin of replication
   5591..5642    -  misc_feature   bom (fragment): basis of mobility region from pBR322
   5710..5934    -  mobile_element Tn7R: mini-Tn7 element (right end of the Tn7 transposon) Tn7
   6001..6534    -  CDS            GmR: gentamycin acetyltransferase; aacC1; confers resistance to gentamycin
   6723..6751    -  promoter       Pc promoter: intI1 (promoter lies within the coding sequence); class 1 integron promoter
   6729..7121    -  CDS            YPR2_ECOLX: Protein predicted: Swiss-Prot protein existence level 4. From Escherichia coli.
   7114..7223    -  promoter       p10 promoter: baculovirus promoter for expression in insect cells
