[The description below was written by a language model from this plasmid's Addgene catalogue record and pLannotate feature annotations shown in this document.]
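Description:
pDest-633 is an empty Gateway destination vector built on the pFastBac1 backbone, intended for producing N-terminally His6-GST-tagged proteins in insect cells through the Bac-to-Bac baculovirus system. It is a 7,246 nt high-copy plasmid carrying a ColE1/pUC-type origin, an f1 origin and an ampicillin resistance gene. Because the Gateway cassette also contains a chloramphenicol resistance gene and the toxic ccdB gene, the unrecombined vector is selected on both chloramphenicol and ampicillin and must be maintained in a ccdB-tolerant strain such as DB3.1.

The expression unit starts with the baculovirus polyhedrin promoter, a strong very-late promoter, followed by a His tag and Schistosoma japonicum glutathione S-transferase. Immediately downstream lies the attR1–attR2 cassette (lac UV5 and cat promoters, CmR, a ccdA fragment and ccdB), and then an SV40 polyadenylation signal. In an LR recombination with an attL-flanked entry clone, the CmR/ccdB segment is replaced by the gene of interest, so that it is fused to the C-terminus of His6-GST. Loss of ccdB provides counterselection against non-recombinant plasmids in standard E. coli strains.

The expression cassette, together with a gentamicin resistance gene driven by the Pc promoter, sits between the Tn7R and Tn7L ends of a mini-Tn7 element. This arrangement allows site-specific transposition into a bacmid in E. coli, and the recombinant bacmid is then used to generate baculovirus for insect cell expression. The feature table also annotates a p10 promoter sequence near the gentamicin marker, but the record assigns it no role. The dual tag allows purification by either metal-affinity or glutathione chromatography. The record lists no protease cleavage site between the tag and the insert.
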