Addgene plasmid #161877: pDest-633
Purpose: (Empty Backbone) Standard Gateway (attR1-attR2) vector for expression of His6-GST fusions using the Bac-to-Bac insect cell system
Depositing lab: Dominic Esposito. Depositing organization: National Cancer Institute (NCI).
Backbone
  Vector backbone: pFastBac1
  Vector type: Insect Expression
  Tag / fusion protein: His6-GST (N terminal on backbone)
Growth in bacteria
  Bacterial resistance: Chloramphenicol and Ampicillin, 25 & 100 μg/mL
  Growth temperature: 37°C
  Growth strain: DB3.1
  Copy number: High Copy
Gene/Insert
  Gene/Insert name: None
  Tag / fusion protein: His6-GST (N terminal on backbone)
Terms and licenses: Academic/Nonprofit Terms; Industry Terms: Not Available to Industry
How to cite: pDest-633 was a gift from Dominic Esposito (Addgene plasmid # 161877 ; http://n2t.net/addgene:161877 ; RRID:Addgene_161877)
